>Addgene plasmid #47107 | pcDNA-dCas9-VP64 | addgene full sequence | sequence record 398036 | Addgene NGS Result
ACACTCAACCCTATCTCGGTCTATTCTTTTGATTTATAAGGGATTTTGCCGATTTCGGCCTATTGGTTAA
AAAATGAGCTGATTTAACAAAAATTTAACGCGAATTAATTCTGTGGAATGTGTGTCAGTTAGGGTGTGGA
AAGTCCCCAGGCTCCCCAGCAGGCAGAAGTATGCAAAGCATGCATCTCAATTAGTCAGCAACCAGGTGTG
GAAAGTCCCCAGGCTCCCCAGCAGGCAGAAGTATGCAAAGCATGCATCTCAATTAGTCAGCAACCATAGT
CCCGCCCCTAACTCCGCCCATCCCGCCCCTAACTCCGCCCAGTTCCGCCCATTCTCCGCCCCATGGCTGA
CTAATTTTTTTTATTTATGCAGAGGCCGAGGCCGCCTCTGCCTCTGAGCTATTCCAGAAGTAGTGAGGAG
GCTTTTTTGGAGGCCTAGGCTTTTGCAAAAAGCTCCCGGGAGCTTGTATATCCATTTTCGGATCTGATCA
AGAGACAGGATGAGGATCGTTTCGCATGATTGAACAAGATGGATTGCACGCAGGTTCTCCGGCCGCTTGG
GTGGAGAGGCTATTCGGCTATGACTGGGCACAACAGACAATCGGCTGCTCTGATGCCGCCGTGTTCCGGC
TGTCAGCGCAGGGGCGCCCGGTTCTTTTTGTCAAGACCGACCTGTCCGGTGCCCTGAATGAACTGCAGGA
CGAGGCAGCGCGGCTATCGTGGCTGGCCACGACGGGCGTTCCTTGCGCAGCTGTGCTCGACGTTGTCACT
GAAGCGGGAAGGGACTGGCTGCTATTGGGCGAAGTGCCGGGGCAGGATCTCCTGTCATCTCACCTTGCTC
CTGCCGAGAAAGTATCCATCATGGCTGATGCAATGCGGCGGCTGCATACGCTTGATCCGGCTACCTGCCC
ATTCGACCACCAAGCGAAACATCGCATCGAGCGAGCACGTACTCGGATGGAAGCCGGTCTTGTCGATCAG
GATGATCTGGACGAAGAGCATCAGGGGCTCGCGCCAGCCGAACTGTTCGCCAGGCTCAAGGCGCGCATGC
CCGACGGCGAGGATCTCGTCGTGACCCATGGCGATGCCTGCTTGCCGAATATCATGGTGGAAAATGGCCG
CTTTTCTGGATTCATCGACTGTGGCCGGCTGGGTGTGGCGGACCGCTATCAGGACATAGCGTTGGCTACC
CGTGATATTGCTGAAGAGCTTGGCGGCGAATGGGCTGACCGCTTCCTCGTGCTTTACGGTATCGCCGCTC
CCGATTCGCAGCGCATCGCCTTCTATCGCCTTCTTGACGAGTTCTTCTGAGCGGGACTCTGGGGTTCGAA
ATGACCGACCAAGCGACGCCCAACCTGCCATCACGAGATTTCGATTCCACCGCCGCCTTCTATGAAAGGT
TGGGCTTCGGAATCGTTTTCCGGGACGCCGGCTGGATGATCCTCCAGCGCGGGGATCTCATGCTGGAGTT
CTTCGCCCACCCCAACTTGTTTATTGCAGCTTATAATGGTTACAAATAAAGCAATAGCATCACAAATTTC
ACAAATAAAGCATTTTTTTCACTGCATTCTAGTTGTGGTTTGTCCAAACTCATCAATGTATCTTATCATG
TCTGTATACCGTCGACCTCTAGCTAGAGCTTGGCGTAATCATGGTCATAGCTGTTTCCTGTGTGAAATTG
TTATCCGCTCACAATTCCACACAACATACGAGCCGGAAGCATAAAGTGTAAAGCCTGGGGTGCCTAATGA
GTGAGCTAACTCACATTAATTGCGTTGCGCTCACTGCCCGCTTTCCAGTCGGGAAACCTGTCGTGCCAGC
TGCATTAATGAATCGGCCAACGCGCGGGGAGAGGCGGTTTGCGTATTGGGCGCTCTTCCGCTTCCTCGCT
CACTGACTCGCTGCGCTCGGTCGTTCGGCTGCGGCGAGCGGTATCAGCTCACTCAAAGGCGGTAATACGG
TTATCCACAGAATCAGGGGATAACGCAGGAAAGAACATGTGAGCAAAAGGCCAGCAAAAGGCCAGGAACC
GTAAAAAGGCCGCGTTGCTGGCGTTTTTCCATAGGCTCCGCCCCCCTGACGAGCATCACAAAAATCGACG
CTCAAGTCAGAGGTGGCGAAACCCGACAGGACTATAAAGATACCAGGCGTTTCCCCCTGGAAGCTCCCTC
GTGCGCTCTCCTGTTCCGACCCTGCCGCTTACCGGATACCTGTCCGCCTTTCTCCCTTCGGGAAGCGTGG
CGCTTTCTCATAGCTCACGCTGTAGGTATCTCAGTTCGGTGTAGGTCGTTCGCTCCAAGCTGGGCTGTGT
GCACGAACCCCCCGTTCAGCCCGACCGCTGCGCCTTATCCGGTAACTATCGTCTTGAGTCCAACCCGGTA
AGACACGACTTATCGCCACTGGCAGCAGCCACTGGTAACAGGATTAGCAGAGCGAGGTATGTAGGCGGTG
CTACAGAGTTCTTGAAGTGGTGGCCTAACTACGGCTACACTAGAAGAACAGTATTTGGTATCTGCGCTCT
GCTGAAGCCAGTTACCTTCGGAAAAAGAGTTGGTAGCTCTTGATCCGGCAAACAAACCACCGCTGGTAGC
GGTGGTTTTTTTGTTTGCAAGCAGCAGATTACGCGCAGAAAAAAAGGATCTCAAGAAGATCCTTTGATCT
TTTCTACGGGGTCTGACGCTCAGTGGAACGAAAACTCACGTTAAGGGATTTTGGTCATGAGATTATCAAA
AAGGATCTTCACCTAGATCCTTTTAAATTAAAAATGAAGTTTTAAATCAATCTAAAGTATATATGAGTAA
ACTTGGTCTGACAGTTACCAATGCTTAATCAGTGAGGCACCTATCTCAGCGATCTGTCTATTTCGTTCAT
CCATAGTTGCCTGACTCCCCGTCGTGTAGATAACTACGATACGGGAGGGCTTACCATCTGGCCCCAGTGC
TGCAATGATACCGCGAGACCCACGCTCACCGGCTCCAGATTTATCAGCAATAAACCAGCCAGCCGGAAGG
GCCGAGCGCAGAAGTGGTCCTGCAACTTTATCCGCCTCCATCCAGTCTATTAATTGTTGCCGGGAAGCTA
GAGTAAGTAGTTCGCCAGTTAATAGTTTGCGCAACGTTGTTGCCATTGCTACAGGCATCGTGGTGTCACG
CTCGTCGTTTGGTATGGCTTCATTCAGCTCCGGTTCCCAACGATCAAGGCGAGTTACATGATCCCCCATG
TTGTGCAAAAAAGCGGTTAGCTCCTTCGGTCCTCCGATCGTTGTCAGAAGTAAGTTGGCCGCAGTGTTAT
CACTCATGGTTATGGCAGCACTGCATAATTCTCTTACTGTCATGCCATCCGTAAGATGCTTTTCTGTGAC
TGGTGAGTACTCAACCAAGTCATTCTGAGAATAGTGTATGCGGCGACCGAGTTGCTCTTGCCCGGCGTCA
ATACGGGATAATACCGCGCCACATAGCAGAACTTTAAAAGTGCTCATCATTGGAAAACGTTCTTCGGGGC
GAAAACTCTCAAGGATCTTACCGCTGTTGAGATCCAGTTCGATGTAACCCACTCGTGCACCCAACTGATC
TTCAGCATCTTTTACTTTCACCAGCGTTTCTGGGTGAGCAAAAACAGGAAGGCAAAATGCCGCAAAAAAG
GGAATAAGGGCGACACGGAAATGTTGAATACTCATACTCTTCCTTTTTCAATATTATTGAAGCATTTATC
AGGGTTATTGTCTCATGAGCGGATACATATTTGAATGTATTTAGAAAAATAAACAAATAGGGGTTCCGCG
CACATTTCCCCGAAAAGTGCCACCTGACGTCGACGGATCGGGAGATCTCCCGATCCCCTATGGTGCACTC
TCAGTACAATCTGCTCTGATGCCGCATAGTTAAGCCAGTATCTGCTCCCTGCTTGTGTGTTGGAGGTCGC
TGAGTAGTGCGCGAGCAAAATTTAAGCTACAACAAGGCAAGGCTTGACCGACAATTGCATGAAGAATCTG
CTTAGGGTTAGGCGTTTTGCGCTGCTTCGCGATGTACGGGCCAGATATACGCGTTGACATTGATTATTGA
CTAGTTATTAATAGTAATCAATTACGGGGTCATTAGTTCATAGCCCATATATGGAGTTCCGCGTTACATA
ACTTACGGTAAATGGCCCGCCTGGCTGACCGCCCAACGACCCCCGCCCATTGACGTCAATAATGACGTAT
GTTCCCATAGTAACGCCAATAGGGACTTTCCATTGACGTCAATGGGTGGAGTATTTACGGTAAACTGCCC
ACTTGGCAGTACATCAAGTGTATCATATGCCAAGTACGCCCCCTATTGACGTCAATGACGGTAAATGGCC
CGCCTGGCATTATGCCCAGTACATGACCTTATGGGACTTTCCTACTTGGCAGTACATCTACGTATTAGTC
ATCGCTATTACCATGGTGATGCGGTTTTGGCAGTACATCAATGGGCGTGGATAGCGGTTTGACTCACGGG
GATTTCCAAGTCTCCACCCCATTGACGTCAATGGGAGTTTGTTTTGGCACCAAAATCAACGGGACTTTCC
AAAATGTCGTAACAACTCCGCCCCATTGACGCAAATGGGCGGTAGGCGTGTACGGTGGGAGGTCTATATA
AGCAGAGCTCTCTGGCTAACTAGAGAACCCACTGCTTACTGGCTTATCGAAATTAATACGACTCACTATA
GGGAGACCCAAGCTGGCTAGCGCCATGGACTACAAAGACCATGACGGTGATTATAAAGATCATGACATCG
ATTACAAGGATGACGATGACAAGATGGCCCCCAAGAAGAAGAGGAAGGTGGGCCGCGGAATGGATAAGAA
ATACTCAATAGGCTTAGCTATCGGCACAAATAGCGTCGGATGGGCGGTGATCACTGATGAATATAAGGTT
CCGTCTAAAAAGTTCAAGGTTCTGGGAAATACAGACCGCCACAGTATCAAAAAAAATCTTATAGGGGCTC
TTTTATTTGACAGTGGAGAGACAGCGGAAGCGACTCGTCTCAAACGGACAGCTCGTAGAAGGTATACACG
TCGGAAGAATCGTATTTGTTATCTACAGGAGATTTTTTCAAATGAGATGGCGAAAGTAGATGATAGTTTC
TTTCATCGACTTGAAGAGTCTTTTTTGGTGGAAGAAGACAAGAAGCATGAACGTCATCCTATTTTTGGAA
ATATAGTAGATGAAGTTGCTTATCATGAGAAATATCCAACTATCTATCATCTGCGAAAAAAATTGGTAGA
TTCTACTGATAAAGCGGATTTGCGCTTAATCTATTTGGCCTTAGCGCATATGATTAAGTTTCGTGGTCAT
TTTTTGATTGAGGGAGATTTAAATCCTGATAATAGTGATGTGGACAAACTATTTATCCAGTTGGTACAAA
CCTACAATCAATTATTTGAAGAAAACCCTATTAACGCAAGTGGAGTAGATGCTAAAGCGATTCTTTCTGC
ACGATTGAGTAAATCAAGACGATTAGAAAATCTCATTGCTCAGCTCCCCGGTGAGAAGAAAAATGGCTTA
TTTGGGAATCTCATTGCTTTGTCATTGGGTTTGACCCCTAATTTTAAATCAAATTTTGATTTGGCAGAAG
ATGCTAAATTACAGCTTTCAAAAGATACTTACGATGATGATTTAGATAATTTATTGGCGCAAATTGGAGA
TCAATATGCTGATTTGTTTTTGGCAGCTAAGAATTTATCAGATGCTATTTTACTTTCAGATATCCTAAGA
GTAAATACTGAAATAACTAAGGCTCCCCTATCAGCTTCAATGATTAAACGCTACGATGAACATCATCAAG
ACTTGACTCTTTTAAAAGCTTTAGTTCGACAACAACTTCCAGAAAAGTATAAAGAAATCTTTTTTGATCA
ATCAAAAAACGGATATGCAGGTTATATTGATGGGGGAGCTAGCCAAGAAGAATTTTATAAATTTATCAAA
CCAATTTTAGAAAAAATGGATGGTACTGAGGAATTATTGGTGAAACTAAATCGTGAAGATTTGCTGCGCA
AGCAACGGACCTTTGACAACGGCTCTATTCCCCATCAAATTCACTTGGGTGAGCTGCATGCTATTTTGAG
AAGACAAGAAGACTTTTATCCATTTTTAAAAGACAATCGTGAGAAGATTGAAAAAATCTTGACTTTTCGA
ATTCCTTATTATGTTGGTCCATTGGCGCGTGGCAATAGTCGTTTTGCATGGATGACTCGGAAGTCTGAAG
AAACAATTACCCCATGGAATTTTGAAGAAGTTGTCGATAAAGGTGCTTCAGCTCAATCATTTATTGAACG
CATGACAAACTTTGATAAAAATCTTCCAAATGAAAAAGTACTACCAAAACATAGTTTGCTTTATGAGTAT
TTTACGGTTTATAACGAATTGACAAAGGTCAAATATGTTACTGAAGGAATGCGAAAACCAGCATTTCTTT
CAGGTGAACAGAAGAAAGCCATTGTTGATTTACTCTTCAAAACAAATCGAAAAGTAACCGTTAAGCAATT
AAAAGAAGATTATTTCAAAAAAATAGAATGTTTTGATAGTGTTGAAATTTCAGGAGTTGAAGATAGATTT
AATGCTTCATTAGGTACCTACCATGATTTGCTAAAAATTATTAAAGATAAAGATTTTTTGGATAATGAAG
AAAATGAAGATATCTTAGAGGATATTGTTTTAACATTGACCTTATTTGAAGATAGGGAGATGATTGAGGA
AAGACTTAAAACATATGCTCACCTCTTTGATGATAAGGTGATGAAACAGCTTAAACGTCGCCGTTATACT
GGTTGGGGACGTTTGTCTCGAAAATTGATTAATGGTATTAGGGATAAGCAATCTGGCAAAACAATATTAG
ATTTTTTGAAATCAGATGGTTTTGCCAATCGCAATTTTATGCAGCTGATCCATGATGATAGTTTGACATT
TAAAGAAGACATTCAAAAAGCACAAGTGTCTGGACAAGGCGATAGTTTACATGAACATATTGCAAATTTA
GCTGGTAGCCCTGCTATTAAAAAAGGTATTTTACAGACTGTAAAAGTTGTTGATGAATTGGTCAAAGTAA
TGGGGCGGCATAAGCCAGAAAATATCGTTATTGAAATGGCACGTGAAAATCAGACAACTCAAAAGGGCCA
GAAAAATTCGCGAGAGCGTATGAAACGAATCGAAGAAGGTATCAAAGAATTAGGAAGTCAGATTCTTAAA
GAGCATCCTGTTGAAAATACTCAATTGCAAAATGAAAAGCTCTATCTCTATTATCTCCAAAATGGAAGAG
ACATGTATGTGGACCAAGAATTAGATATTAATCGTTTAAGTGATTATGATGTCGATGCCATTGTTCCACA
AAGTTTCCTTAAAGACGATTCAATAGACAATAAGGTCTTAACGCGTTCTGATAAAAATCGTGGTAAATCG
GATAACGTTCCAAGTGAAGAAGTAGTCAAAAAGATGAAAAACTATTGGAGACAACTTCTAAACGCCAAGT
TAATCACTCAACGTAAGTTTGATAATTTAACGAAAGCTGAACGTGGAGGTTTGAGTGAACTTGATAAAGC
TGGTTTTATCAAACGCCAATTGGTTGAAACTCGCCAAATCACTAAGCATGTGGCACAAATTTTGGATAGT
CGCATGAATACTAAATACGATGAAAATGATAAACTTATTCGAGAGGTTAAAGTGATTACCTTAAAATCTA
AATTAGTTTCTGACTTCCGAAAAGATTTCCAATTCTATAAAGTACGTGAGATTAACAATTACCATCATGC
CCATGATGCGTATCTAAATGCCGTCGTTGGAACTGCTTTGATTAAGAAATATCCAAAACTTGAATCGGAG
TTTGTCTATGGTGATTATAAAGTTTATGATGTTCGTAAAATGATTGCTAAGTCTGAGCAAGAAATAGGCA
AAGCAACCGCAAAATATTTCTTTTACTCTAATATCATGAACTTCTTCAAAACAGAAATTACACTTGCAAA
TGGAGAGATTCGCAAACGCCCTCTAATCGAAACTAATGGGGAAACTGGAGAAATTGTCTGGGATAAAGGG
CGAGATTTTGCCACAGTGCGCAAAGTATTGTCCATGCCCCAAGTCAATATTGTCAAGAAAACAGAAGTAC
AGACAGGCGGATTCTCCAAGGAGTCAATTTTACCAAAAAGAAATTCGGACAAGCTTATTGCTCGTAAAAA
AGACTGGGATCCAAAAAAATATGGTGGTTTTGATAGTCCAACGGTAGCTTATTCAGTCCTAGTGGTTGCT
AAGGTGGAAAAAGGGAAATCGAAGAAGTTAAAATCCGTTAAAGAGTTACTAGGGATCACAATTATGGAAA
GAAGTTCCTTTGAAAAAAATCCGATTGACTTTTTAGAAGCTAAAGGATATAAGGAAGTTAAAAAAGACTT
AATCATTAAACTACCTAAATATAGTCTTTTTGAGTTAGAAAACGGTCGTAAACGGATGCTGGCTAGTGCC
GGAGAATTACAAAAAGGAAATGAGCTGGCTCTGCCAAGCAAATATGTGAATTTTTTATATTTAGCTAGTC
ATTATGAAAAGTTGAAGGGTAGTCCAGAAGATAACGAACAAAAACAATTGTTTGTGGAGCAGCATAAGCA
TTATTTAGATGAGATTATTGAGCAAATCAGTGAATTTTCTAAGCGTGTTATTTTAGCAGATGCCAATTTA
GATAAAGTTCTTAGTGCATATAACAAACATAGAGACAAACCAATACGTGAACAAGCAGAAAATATTATTC
ATTTATTTACGTTGACGAATCTTGGAGCTCCCGCTGCTTTTAAATATTTTGATACAACAATTGATCGTAA
ACGATATACGTCTACAAAAGAAGTTTTAGATGCCACTCTTATCCATCAATCCATCACTGGTCTTTATGAA
ACACGCATTGATTTGAGTCAGCTAGGAGGTGACCCAATTGCCGGATCCAAGGCTAGCCCGAAAAAGAAAC
GCAAAGTTGGGCGCGCCGACGCGCTGGACGATTTCGATCTCGACATGCTGGGTTCTGATGCCCTCGATGA
CTTTGACCTGGATATGTTGGGAAGCGACGCATTGGATGACTTTGATCTGGACATGCTCGGCTCCGATGCT
CTGGACGATTTCGATCTCGATATGTTAATTAACTACCCGTACGACGTTCCGGACTACGCTTCTTGAATCG
GTAGGAATTCGCGGCCGTCTAGACTTAAGTTTAAACCGCTGATCAGCCTCGACTGTGCCTTCTAGTTGCC
AGCCATCTGTTGTTTGCCCCTCCCCCGTGCCTTCCTTGACCCTGGAAGGTGCCACTCCCACTGTCCTTTC
CTAATAAAATGAGGAAATTGCATCGCATTGTCTGAGTAGGTGTCATTCTATTCTGGGGGGTGGGGTGGGG
CAGGACAGCAAGGGGGAGGATTGGGAAGACAATAGCAGGCATGCTGGGGATGCGGTGGGCTCTATGGCTT
CTGAGGCGGAAAGAACCAGCTGGGGCTCTAGGGGGTATCCCC
[124 nt withheld, positions 9493-9616]
C
[91 nt withheld, positions 9618-9708]
A
[49 nt withheld, positions 9710-9758]
CCTTTGACGTTGGAGTCCACGTTCTTTAATAGTGGACTCTTGTTCCAAACTGGAACA
Features (pLannotate 1.2.2; 22 found; start..end, strand, type, name):
    120..449     +  promoter       SV40 promoter: SV40 enhancer and early promoter
    516..1307    +  CDS            neo: KKA2_KLEPN - Also known as kan, nptII. Experimental evidence at protein level: Swiss-Prot protein existence level 1. Resistance to kanamycin, neomycin, paromomycin, ribostamycin, butirosin and gentamicin B. From Klebsiella pneumoniae.
   1331..1489    +  CDS            ble (fragment): BLE_KLEPN - Experimental evidence at protein level: Swiss-Prot protein existence level 1. Binding protein with a strong affinity to the bleomycin family of antibiotics. Binds to CL990; an antimitotic-antibiotic compound. From Klebsiella pneumoniae.
   1484..1605    +  polyA_signal   SV40 poly(A) signal: SV40 polyadenylation signal
   1678..1694    -  protein_bind   lac operator: The lac repressor binds to the lac operator to inhibit transcription in E. coli. This inhibition can be relieved by adding lactose or isopropyl-β-D-thiogalactopyranoside (IPTG). lac repressor encoded by lacI
   1702..1732    -  promoter       lac promoter: promoter for the E. coli lac operon
   1747..1768    -  protein_bind   CAP binding site: CAP binding activates transcription in the presence of cAMP. E. coli catabolite activator protein
   1781..1873    -  CDS            lacI (fragment): lac repressor; lacI; The lac repressor binds to the lac operator to inhibit transcription in E. coli. This inhibition can be relieved by adding lactose or isopropyl-β-D-thiogalactopyranoside (IPTG).
   2056..2644    -  rep_origin     ori: high-copy-number ColE1/pMB1/pBR322/pUC origin of replication
   2815..3675    -  CDS            AmpR: β-lactamase; bla; confers resistance to ampicillin, carbenicillin, and related antibiotics
   3676..3780    -  promoter       AmpR promoter: bla
   3839..3891    -  misc_feature   bom (fragment): basis of mobility region from pBR322
   4046..4425    +  enhancer       CMV enhancer: human cytomegalovirus immediate early enhancer
   4426..4629    +  promoter       CMV promoter: human cytomegalovirus (CMV) immediate early promoter
   4625..4658    +  LTR            5' LTR (truncated) (fragment): truncated 5' long terminal repeat (LTR) from HIV-1
   4674..4692    +  promoter       T7 promoter: promoter for bacteriophage T7 RNA polymerase
   4718..4783    +  CDS            3xFLAG: three tandem FLAG® epitope tags, followed by an enterokinase cleavage site
   4820..8923    +  CDS            dCas9: catalytically dead mutant of the Cas9 endonuclease from the Streptococcus pyogenes Type II CRISPR/Cas system RNA-guided DNA-binding protein that lacks endonuclease activity due to the D10A mutation in the RuvC catalytic domain and the H840A mutation in the HNH catalytic domain
   8978..9127    +  CDS            VP64: tetrameric repeat of the minimal activation domain of herpes simplex virus VP16 (Beerli et al., 1998)
   9223..9447    +  polyA_signal   bGH poly(A) signal: bovine growth hormone polyadenylation signal
   9451..9472    +  promoter       SV40 promoter (fragment): SV40 enhancer and early promoter
   9493..106     +  rep_origin     f1 ori (across the origin) (sequence partly withheld): f1 bacteriophage origin of replication; arrow indicates direction of (+) strand synthesis
