[The description below was written by a language model from this plasmid's Addgene catalogue record and pLannotate feature annotations shown in this document.]
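Description:
pcDNA-dCas9-VP64 is a mammalian expression plasmid of about 9.8 kb, built on the pcDNA3.1 backbone, that produces a programmable CRISPR-based transcriptional activator. It is propagated in E. coli through a high-copy ColE1/pUC-type origin with ampicillin selection (AmpR under its own bla promoter), and it also carries an f1 phage origin. A separate cassette, consisting of the SV40 enhancer/early promoter, the neomycin phosphotransferase gene and the SV40 polyadenylation signal, offers a marker for selecting stably transfected mammalian cells. The short annotated fragments (ble, lacI, bom and a truncated HIV-1 LTR match of about 30 nt) appear to be backbone remnants or incidental sequence matches rather than functional elements.

The payload is an approximately 4.4 kb fusion open reading frame driven by the human CMV immediate-early enhancer and promoter and terminated by the bovine growth hormone poly(A) signal. A T7 promoter sits just upstream of the coding region. The encoded protein is Streptococcus pyogenes Cas9 carrying the D10A and H840A substitutions, which disable the RuvC and HNH nuclease domains, so the protein still binds DNA under guide RNA direction but does not cut it. According to the catalogue fields, it has an N-terminal Flag tag (annotated as 3xFLAG) and SV40 NLS, followed at the C terminus by a second SV40 NLS, the VP64 activation domain (four copies of the minimal VP16 activation motif) and an HA tag. The NLS and HA elements are not separately annotated in the feature table. No guide RNA cassette is annotated, so guides would be supplied from another construct. When co-delivered with guides targeting a promoter region, the fusion is used to recruit transcriptional machinery and activate genes in mammalian cells.
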