Addgene plasmid #47107: pcDNA-dCas9-VP64
Purpose: Expresses inactivated S. pyogenes dCas9 (D10A, H840A) fused to VP64 transactivator domain in mammalian cells
Depositing lab: Charles Gersbach. Depositing organization: Duke University. Publication: RNA-guided gene activation by CRISPR-Cas9-based transcription factors. Perez-Pinera P, Kocak DD, Vockley CM, Adler AF, Kabadi AM, Polstein LR, Thakore PI, Glass KA, Ousterout DG, Leong KW, Guilak F, Crawford GE, Reddy TE, Gersbach CA. Nat Methods. 2013 Jul 25. doi: 10.1038/nmeth.2600. PubMed 23892895.
Backbone
  Vector backbone: pcDNA3.1
  Backbone manufacturer: Invitrogen
  Total vector size (bp): 9812
  Vector type: Mammalian Expression, CRISPR
Growth in bacteria
  Bacterial resistance: Ampicillin, 100 μg/mL
  Growth temperature: 37°C
  Growth strain: DH5alpha
  Copy number: High Copy
Gene/Insert
  Gene/Insert name: dCas9-VP64
  Species: S. Pyogenes
  Insert size (bp): 4446
  Mutation: D10A, H840A (catalytically inactive)
  Promoter: CMV
  Tag / fusion protein: Flag (N terminal on insert); SV40 NLS (N terminal on insert); SV40 NLS (C terminal on insert); VP64 (C terminal on insert); HA (C terminal on insert)
  Cloning method: Unknown
  Sequencing primers: 5′ CMV-F; 3′ BGH-rev
Terms and licenses: Academic/Nonprofit Terms; Industry Terms: Not Available to Industry
Depositor comments: For more information on Gersbach Lab CRISPR Plasmids please refer to: http://www.addgene.org/crispr/Gersbach/
How to cite: pcDNA-dCas9-VP64 was a gift from Charles Gersbach (Addgene plasmid # 47107 ; http://n2t.net/addgene:47107 ; RRID:Addgene_47107)
