>Addgene plasmid #47107 | pcDNA-dCas9-VP64 | addgene partial sequence | sequence record 69385 | dCas9-R1
AACCTCCACGTTCAGCTTTCGTTAAATTATCAAACTTACGTTGAGTGATTAACTTGGCGTTTAGAAGTTG
TCTCCAATAGTTTTTCATCTTTTTGACTACTTCTTCACTTGGAACGTTATCCGATTTACCACGATTTTTA
TCAGAACGCGTTAAGACCTTATTGTCTATTGAATCGTCTTTAAGGAAACTTTGTGGAACAATGGCATCGA
CATCATAATCACTTAAACGATTAATATCTAATTCTTGGTCCACATACATGTCTCTTCCATTTTGGAGATA
ATAGAGATAGAGCTTTTCATTTTGCAATTGAGTATTTTCAACAGGATGCTCTTTAAGAATCTGACTTCCT
AATTCTTTGATACCTTCTTCGATTCGTTTCATACGCTCTCGCGAATTTTTCTGGCCCTTTTGAGTTGTCT
GATTTTCACGTGCCATTTCAATAACGATATTTTCTGGCTTATGCCGCCCCATTACTTTGACCAATTCATC
AACAACTTTTACAGTCTGTAAAATACCTTTTTTAATAGCAGGGCTACCAGCTAAATTTGCAATATGTTCA
TGTAAACTATCGCCTTGTCCAGACACTTGTGCTTTTTGAATGTCTTCTTTAAATGTCAAACTATCATCAT
GGATCAGCTGCATAAAATTGCGATTGGCAAAACCATCTGATTTCAAAAAATCTAATATTGTTTTGCCAGA
TTGCTTATCCCTAATACCATTAATCAATTTTCGAGACAAACGTCCCCAACCAGTATAACGGCGACGTTTA
AGCTGTTTCATCACCTTATCATCAAAGAGGTGAGCATATGTTTTAAGTCTTTCCTCAATCATCTCCCTAT
CTTCAAATAAGGTC
