>Addgene plasmid #47107 | pcDNA-dCas9-VP64 | addgene partial sequence | sequence record 69387 | CMV-F 5'-CGCAAATGGGCGGTAGGCGTG-3'
CTCTCTGGCTAACTAGAGAACCCACTGCTTACTGGCTTATCGAAATTAATACGACTCACTATAGGGAGAC
CCAAGCTGGCTAGCGCCATGGACTACAAAGACCATGACGGTGATTATAAAGATCATGACATCGATTACAA
GGATGACGATGACAAGATGGCCCCCAAGAAGAAGAGGAAGGTGGGCCGCGGAATGGATAAGAAATACTCA
ATAGGCTTAGCTATCGGCACAAATAGCGTCGGATGGGCGGTGATCACTGATGAATATAAGGTTCCGTCTA
AAAAGTTCAAGGTTCTGGGAAATACAGACCGCCACAGTATCAAAAAAAATCTTATAGGGGCTCTTTTATT
TGACAGTGGAGAGACAGCGGAAGCGACTCGTCTCAAACGGACAGCTCGTAGAAGGTATACACGTCGGAAG
AATCGTATTTGTTATCTACAGGAGATTTTTTCAAATGAGATGGCGAAAGTAGATGATAGTTTCTTTCATC
GACTTGAAGAGTCTTTTTTGGTGGAAGAAGACAAGAAGCATGAACGTCATCCTATTTTTGGAAATATAGT
AGATGAAGTTGCTTATCATGAGAAATATCCAACTATCTATCATCTGCGAAAAAAATTGGTAGATTCTACT
GATAAAGCGGATTTGCGCTTAATCTATTTGGCCTTAGCGCATATGATTAAGTTTCGTGGTCATTTTTTGA
TTGAGGGAGATTTAAATCCTGATAATAGTGATGTGGACAAACTATTTATCCAGTTGGTACAAACCTACAA
TCAATTATTTGAAGAA
