>Addgene plasmid #47107 | pcDNA-dCas9-VP64 | addgene partial sequence | sequence record 69401 | BGH-rev 5'-TAGAAGGCACAGTCGAGG-3'
ACGGCCGCGAATTCCTACCGATTCAAGAAGCGTAGTCCGGAACGTCGTACGGGTAGTTAATTAACATATC
GAGATCGAAATCGTCCAGAGCATCGGAGCCGAGCATGTCCAGATCAAAGTCATCCAATGCGTCGCTTCCC
AACATATCCAGGTCAAAGTCATCGAGGGCATCAGAACCCAGCATGTCGAGATCGAAATCGTCCAGCGCGT
CGGCGCGCCCAACTTTGCGTTTCTTTTTCGGGCTAGCCTTGGATCCGGCAATTGGGTCACCTCCTAGCTG
ACTCAAATCAATGCGTGTTTCATAAAGACCAGTGATGGATTGATGGATAAGAGTGGCATCTAAAACTTCT
TTTGTAGACGTATATCGTTTACGATCAATTGTTGTATCAAAATATTTAAAAGCAGCGGGAGCTCCAAGAT
TCGTCAACGTAAATAAATGAATAATATTTTCTGCTTGTTCACGTATTGGTTTGTCTCTATGTTTGTTATA
TGCACTAAGAACTTTATCTAAATTGGCATCTGCTAAAATAACACGCTTAGAAAATTCACTGATTTGCTCA
ATAATCTCATCTAAATAATGCTTATGCTGCTCCACAAACAATTGTTTTTGTTCGTTATCTTCTGGACTAC
CCTTCAACTTTTCATAATGACTAGCTAAATATAAAAAATTCACATATTTGCTTGGCAGAGCCAGCTCATT
TCCTTTTTGTAATTCTCCGGCACTAGCCAGCATCCGTTTACGACCGTTTTCTAACTCAAAAAGACTATAT
TTAGGTAGTTTAATGATTAAGTCT
